Addgene plasmid #60096: 4LG9
Purpose: Baculovirus expression for structure determination; may not be full ORF
Depositing lab: Cheryl Arrowsmith. Depositing organization: University of Toronto.
Backbone
  Vector backbone: pFBOH-LIC
  Vector type: Baculovirus Expression
Growth in bacteria
  Bacterial resistance: Ampicillin, 100 μg/mL
  Growth temperature: 37°C
  Growth strain: DH5alpha
  Copy number: High Copy
Gene/Insert
  Gene/Insert name: TBL1XR1:APC048-A06:C27585 (alt names: PDB ID: 4LG9; TBL1XR1)
  Species: H. sapiens (human); TBL1XR1:APC048-A06:C27585
  Insert size (bp): 1143
  Mutation: See comments
  GenBank ID: gi|51477719
  Entrez Gene: TBL1XR1 (a.k.a. C21, DC42, IRA1, MRD41, TBLR1)
  Promoter: T7
  Tag / fusion protein: 6xHis (N terminal on insert)
  Cloning method: Ligation Independent Cloning
  Sequencing primers: 5′ T7; 3′ T7 Terminal
Terms and licenses: Academic/Nonprofit Terms; Industry Terms: Not Available to Industry
How to cite: 4LG9 was a gift from Cheryl Arrowsmith (Addgene plasmid # 60096 ; http://n2t.net/addgene:60096 ; RRID:Addgene_60096)
