[The description below was written by a language model from this plasmid's Addgene catalogue record.]
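Description:
4LG9 is a baculovirus expression construct built on the pFBOH-LIC backbone, made to produce a human TBL1XR1 protein fragment for structure determination. The plasmid name corresponds to the PDB entry associated with the insert. It is maintained in E. coli as a high-copy plasmid under ampicillin selection. The record gives no feature table, so the origin of replication and any elements used to transfer the cassette into a baculovirus genome are not documented here.

The insert is a 1143 bp segment of TBL1XR1 (also known as TBLR1, IRA1, C21, DC42 or MRD41), introduced by ligation-independent cloning and carrying an N-terminal 6xHis tag, which allows affinity purification on immobilised metal resin. The record cautions that the insert may not be the full open reading frame, as is usual for crystallography constructs trimmed to a well-behaved domain. The exact residue boundaries are not stated, and the mutation field only points to comments that are not included.

The catalogue lists T7 as the promoter, with T7 and T7 terminator sequencing primers. This is unusual for a vector described as baculovirus expression, where an insect-cell late viral promoter would normally drive the gene. The record does not resolve this, so the promoter actually used in insect cells should be treated as unconfirmed. The intended use is recombinant production of His-tagged TBL1XR1 protein through the baculovirus system for purification and structural studies.
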