>Addgene plasmid #60096 | 4LG9 | depositor partial sequence | sequence record 96052 | Insert DNA Sequence
GAGGAGAATGGAGCACATACTATAGCAAATAATCATACTGATATGATGGAAGTGGATGGGGATGTTGAAA
TCCCTCCTAATAAAGCTGTTGTGTTGCGGGGCCATGAATCTGAAGTTTTTATCTGTGCCTGGAACCCTGT
TAGTGATCTCCTAGCATCAGGGTCTGGAGACTCAACAGCAAGAATATGGAATCTTAGTGAGAACAGCACC
AGTGGCTCTACACAGTTAGTACTTAGACATTGTATACGAGAAGGAGGGCAAGATGTTCCAAGCAACAAGG
ATGTCACATCTCTAGATTGGAATAGTGAAGGTACACTTCTAGCAACTGGTTCCTATGATGGGTTTGCCAG
AATATGGACTAAAGATGGTAACCTTGCTAGCACCTTAGGGCAGCATAAAGGCCCTATATTTGCATTAAAA
TGGAATAAGAAAGGAAATTTCATCCTAAGTGCTGGAGTAGACAAGACTACAATTATTTGGGACGCACATA
CTGGTGAAGCCAAGCAACAGTTTCCTTTTCATTCAGCACCAGCATTGGATGTTGATTGGCAGAGCAACAA
CACCTTTGCTTCTTGTAGTACAGATATGTGCATTCATGTCTGTAAATTAGGACAAGACAGACCTATTAAA
ACATTCCAAGGACATACGAATGAAGTAAATGCTATCAAATGGGACCCAACTGGCAATCTCTTGGCCTCCT
GTTCTGACGACATGACTTTAAAGATATGGAGTATGAAACAAGACAATTGTGTCCATGATTTGCAAGCACA
TAATAAAGAAATTTATACTATCAAATGGAGTCCAACAGGACCAGGGACTAATAATCCAAATGCCAACCTT
ATGTTAGCAAGTGCATCCTTTGATTCTACTGTTAGGTTATGGGATGTAGACCGAGGGATATGCATCCATA
CCATGACAAAACACCAAGAGCCTGTGTACAGTGTAGCTTTCAGTCCTGATGGCAGGTATCTGGCAAGTGG
TTCTTTTGACAAATGTGTACACATCTGGAACACGCAGACAGGTGCTCTAGTTCACAGCTATAGGGGAACA
GGTGGAATATTTGAAGTTTGCTGGAATGCAGCAGGAGACAAAGTTGGAGCCAGTGCATCAGATGGTTCAG
TTTGTGTATTAGACCTTCGGAAA
