>Addgene plasmid #60096 | 4LG9 | addgene partial sequence | sequence record 98385 | Polyhedrin-F 5'-AAATGATAACCATCTCGC-3'
CCTATAAATATTCCGGATTATTCATACCGTCCCACCATCGGGCGCGGATCTCGGTCCGAAAACCATGGGC
AGCAGCCATCATCATCATCATCACAGCAGCGGCCTGGTTCCGCGTGGTAGTGAGGAGAATGGAGCACATA
CTATAGCAAATAATCATACTGATATGATGGAAGTGGATGGGGATGTTGAAATCCCTCCTAATAAAGCTGT
TGTGTTGCGGGGCCATGAATCTGAAGTTTTTATCTGTGCCTGGAACCCTGTTAGTGATCTCCTAGCATCA
GGGTCTGGAGACTCAACAGCAAGAATATGGAATCTTAGTGAGAACAGCACCAGTGGCTCTACACAGTTAG
TACTTAGACATTGTATACGAGAAGGAGGGCAAGATGTTCCAAGCAACAAGGATGTCACATCTCTAGATTG
GAATAGTGAAGGTACACTTCTAGCAACTGGTTCCTATGATGGGTTTGCCAGAATATGGACTAAAGATGGT
AACCTTGCTAGCACCTTAGGGCAGCATAAAGGCCCTATATTTGCATTAAAATGGAATAAGAAAGGAAATT
TCATCCTAAGTGCTGGAGTAGACAAGACTACAATTATTTGGGACGCACATACTGGTGAAGCCAAGCAACA
GTTTCCTTTTCATTCAGCACCAGCATTGGATGTTGATTGGCAGAGCAACAACACCTTTGCTTCTTGTAGT
ACAGATATGTGCATTCATGTCTGTAAATTAGGACAAGACAGACCTATTAAAACATTCCAAGGACATACGA
ATGAAGTAAATGCTATCAAAT
