>Addgene plasmid #60096 | 4LG9 | addgene partial sequence | sequence record 98387 | SV40pA-R 5'-GAAATTTGTGATGCTATTGC-3'
GTTAACAACAACAATTGCATTCATTTTATGTTTCAGGTTCAGGGGGAGGTGTGGGAGGTTTTTTAAAGCA
AGTAAAACCTCTACAAATGTGGTATGGCTGATTATGATCCTCTAGTACTTCTCGACAAGCTTCGTCATCA
TTTCCGAAGGTCTAATACACAAACTGAACCATCTGATGCACTGGCTCCAACTTTGTCTCCTGCTGCATTC
CAGCAAACTTCAAATATTCCACCTGTTCCCCTATAGCTGTGAACTAGAGCACCTGTCTGCGTGTTCCAGA
TGTGTACACATTTGTCAAAAGAACCACTTGCCAGATACCTGCCATCAGGACTGAAAGCTACACTGTACAC
AGGCTCTTGGTGTTTTGTCATGGTATGGATGCATATCCCTCGGTCTACATCCCATAACCTAACAGTAGAA
TCAAAGGATGCACTTGCTAACATAAGGTTGGCATTTGGATTATTAGTCCCTGGTCCTGTTGGACTCCATT
TGATAGTATAAATTTCTTTATTATGTGCTTGCAAATCATGGACACAATTGTCTTGTTTCATACTCCATAT
CTTTAAAGTCATGTCGTCAGAACAGGAGGCCAAGAGATTGCCAGTTGGGTCCCATTTGATAGCATTTACT
TCATTCGTATGTCCTTGGAATGTTTTAATAGGTCTGTCTTGTCCTAATTTACAGACATGAATGCACATAT
CTGTACTACAAGAAGCAAAGGTGTTGTTGCTCTGCCAATCAACATCCAATGCTGGTGCTGAATGAAAAGG
AAACTGTTGCTTGGCTTCACCAGTATGTGCGTCCCAAATAATTGTAGTCTTGTCTACTCCAGCACTTA
